>Addgene plasmid #197781 | pMC-Z-SpCas9-gRNA-repeat-polyT-11 | addgene full sequence | sequence record 391097 | Addgene NGS Result
GTCAGTGAGCGAGGAAGCGGAAGAGCGCCCAATACGCAAACCGCCTCTCCCCGCGCGTTGGCCGATTCAT
TAATCACTCTGTGGTCTCAGTTTTAGAGCTAGAAATAGCAAGTTAAAATAAGGCTAGTCCGTTATCAACT
TGAAAAAGTGGCACCGAGTCGGTGCTTTTTTTCGCTTGAGACCACGAAGTGGCTCTTCAGTGGACGAAAG
GGCCTCGTGATACGCCTATTTTTATAGGTTAATGTCATGATAATAATGGTTTCTTAGACGTCAGGTGGCA
CTTTTCGGGGAAATGTGCGCGGAACCCCTATTTGTTTATTTTTCTAAATACATTCAAATATGTATCCGCT
CATGAGACAATAACCCTGATAAATGCTTCAATAATATTGAAAAAGGAAGAGTATGCGCTCACGCAACTGG
TCCAGAACCTTGACCGAACGCAGCGGTGGTAACGGCGCAGTGGCGGTTTTCATGGCTTGTTATGACTGTT
TTTTTTTGGGGTACAGTCTATGCCTCGGGCATCCAAGCAGCAAGCGCGTTACGCCGTGGGTCGATGTTTG
ATGTTATGGAGCAGCAACGATGTTACGCAGCAGGGCAGTCGCCCTAAAACAAAGTTAAACATCATGAGGG
AAGCGGTGATCGCCGAAGTATCGACTCAACTATCAGAGGTAGTTGGCGTCATCGAGCGCCATCTCGAACC
GACGTTGCTGGCCGTACATTTGTACGGCTCCGCAGTGGATGGCGGCCTGAAGCCACACAGCGATATTGAT
TTGCTGGTTACGGTGACCGTAAGGCTTGATGAAACAACGCGGCGAGCTTTGATCAACGACCTTTTGGAAA
CTTCGGCTTCCCCTGGAGAGAGCGAGATTCTCCGCGCTGTAGAAGTCACCATTGTTGTGCACGACGACAT
CATTCCGTGGCGTTATCCAGCTAAGCGCGAACTGCAATTTGGAGAATGGCAGCGCAATGACATTCTTGCA
GGTATCTTCGAGCCAGCCACGATCGACATTGATCTGGCTATCTTGCTGACAAAAGCAAGAGAACATAGCG
TTGCCTTGGTAGGTCCAGCGGCGGAGGAACTCTTTGATCCGGTTCCTGAACAGGATCTATTTGAGGCGCT
AAATGAAACCTTAACGCTATGGAACTCGCCGCCCGACTGGGCTGGCGATGAGCGAAATGTAGTGCTTACG
TTGTCCCGCATTTGGTACAGCGCAGTAACCGGCAAAATCGCGCCGAAGGATGTCGCTGCCGACTGGGCAA
TGGAGCGCCTGCCGGCCCAGTATCAGCCCGTCATACTTGAAGCTAGACAGGCTTATCTTGGACAAGAAGA
AGATCGCTTGGCCTCGCGCGCAGATCAGTTGGAAGAATTTGTCCATTACGTAAAAGGCGAGATCACCAAG
GTAGTCGGCAAATAACTGTCAGACCAAGTTTACTCATATATACTTTAGATTGATTTAAAACTTCATTTTT
AATTTAAAAGGATCTAGGTGAAGATCCTTTTTGATAATCTCATGACCAAAATCCCTTAACGTGAGTTTTC
GTTCCACTGAGCGTCAGACCCCGTAGAAAAGATCAAAGGATCTTCTTGAGATCCTTTTTTTCTGCGCGTA
ATCTGCTGCTTGCAAACAAAAAAACCACCGCTACCAGCGGTGGTTTGTTTGCCGGATCAAGAGCTACCAA
CTCTTTTTCCGAAGGTAACTGGCTTCAGCAGAGCGCAGATACCAAATACTGTTCTTCTAGTGTAGCCGTA
GTTAGGCCACCACTTCAAGAACTCTGTAGCACCGCCTACATACCTCGCTCTGCTAATCCTGTTACCAGTG
GCTGCTGCCAGTGGCGATAAGTCGTGTCTTACCGGGTTGGACTCAAGACGATAGTTACCGGATAAGGCGC
AGCGGTCGGGCTGAACGGGGGGTTCGTGCACACAGCCCAGCTTGGAGCGAACGACCTACACCGAACTGAG
ATACCTACAGCGTGAGCTATGAGAAAGCGCCACGCTTCCCGAAGGGAGAAAGGCGGACAGGTATCCGGTA
AGCGGCAGGGTCGGAACAGGAGAGCGCACGAGGGAGCTTCCAGGGGGAAACGCCTGGTATCTTTATAGTC
CTGTCGGGTTTCGCCACCTCTGACTTGAGCGTCGATTTTTGTGATGCTCGTCAGGGGGGCGGAGCCTATG
GAAAAACGCCAGCAACGCGGCCTTTTTACGGTTCCTGGCCTTTTGCTGGCCTTTTGCTCACATGTTCTTT
CCTGCGTTATCCCCTGATTCTGTGGATAACCGTATTACCGCCTTTGAGTGAGCTGATACCGCTCGCCGCA
GCCGAACGACCGAGCGCAGCGA
Features (pLannotate 1.2.2; 8 found; start..end, strand, type, name):
      1..23      +  rep_origin     RSF ori (fragment): Plasmids containing the RSF 1030 origin of replication can be propagated in E. coli cells that contain additional plasmids with compatible origins.
     25..74      +  CDS            lacI (fragment): lac repressor; lacI; The lac repressor binds to the lac operator to inhibit transcription in E. coli. This inhibition can be relieved by adding lactose or isopropyl-β-D-thiogalactopyranoside (IPTG).
     90..165     +  misc_RNA       gRNA scaffold: guide RNA scaffold for the Streptococcus pyogenes CRISPR/Cas9 system
    298..402     +  promoter       AmpR promoter: bla
    393..473     -  CDS            int (fragment): INT2_ECOLX - Protein inferred from homology: Swiss-Prot protein existence level 3. Putative integrase believed to be involved in the insertion of antibiotic resistance genes into plasmids and transposons. From Escherichia coli.
    561..617     +  CDS            GmR (fragment): gentamycin acetyltransferase; aacC1; confers resistance to gentamycin
    624..1412    +  CDS            aadA: S3AD_ECOLX - Experimental evidence at protein level: Swiss-Prot protein existence level 1. Mediates bacterial resistance to the antibiotics streptomycin and spectinomycin. From Escherichia coli.
   1586..2174    +  rep_origin     ori: high-copy-number ColE1/pMB1/pBR322/pUC origin of replication
