[The description below was written by a language model from this plasmid's Addgene catalogue record and pLannotate feature annotations shown in this document.]
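Description:
pMC-Z-SpCas9-gRNA-repeat-polyT-11 is a small (about 2.3 kb) Phytobrick/MoClo Level 0 part plasmid from a modular toolkit for plant genome engineering. It is built on the self-made pMC-1-ccdB-11 backbone, in which the part presumably replaced a ccdB counterselection cassette, as the backbone name suggests. The plasmid is a bacterial storage and donor vector rather than a functional expression construct. It replicates in E. coli from a high-copy ColE1/pUC-type origin and is selected with spectinomycin through an aadA gene, with an AmpR (bla) promoter annotated upstream of it. The short annotated fragments of an integrase, a gentamicin acetyltransferase, lacI and an RSF origin are likely remnants of the source sequences or chance matches, not working elements.

The payload is an 87 bp synthetic insert described as the gRNA repeat for U6 sgRNA assembly. The feature table identifies a 76 nt Streptococcus pyogenes Cas9 guide RNA scaffold within it, and the construct name indicates that this is followed by a poly-T tract, the usual terminator for RNA polymerase III transcription. No promoter or spacer is present in this part. In Golden Gate-style assembly it is meant to be joined downstream of a U6 promoter and a target-specific spacer to produce a complete single guide RNA transcription unit for SpCas9 editing in plants. The record does not state the flanking Type IIS sites or overhangs. The "Z" and "11" in the name probably denote its positional boundaries within the toolkit's assembly syntax.
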