Addgene plasmid #197781: pMC-Z-SpCas9-gRNA-repeat-polyT-11
Purpose: Phytobrick (MoClo) Level 0 Part
Depositing lab: Daniel Voytas. Depositing organization: University of Minnesota. Publication: An extensible vector toolkit and parts library for advanced engineering of plant genomes. Chamness JC, Kumar J, Cruz AJ, Rhuby E, Holum MJ, Cody JP, Tibebu R, Gamo ME, Starker CG, Zhang F, Voytas DF. Plant Genome. 2023 Mar 9:e20312. doi: 10.1002/tpg2.20312. PubMed 36896468.
Backbone
  Vector backbone: pMC-1-ccdB-11
  Backbone manufacturer: Self-made
  Vector type: Plant Expression
Growth in bacteria
  Bacterial resistance: Spectinomycin, 50 μg/mL
  Growth temperature: 37°C
  Growth strain: DH5alpha
  Copy number: High Copy
Gene/Insert
  Gene/Insert name: gRNA repeat for U6 sgRNA assembly
  Species: Synthetic
  Insert size (bp): 87
  Cloning method: Restriction Enzyme; 5′ cloning site Unknown (unknown if destroyed)
Terms and licenses: Academic/Nonprofit Terms; Industry Terms: Not Available to Industry
Depositor comments: Please visit https://doi.org/10.1101/2022.10.15.511792 for bioRxiv preprint.
How to cite: pMC-Z-SpCas9-gRNA-repeat-polyT-11 was a gift from Daniel Voytas (Addgene plasmid # 197781 ; http://n2t.net/addgene:197781 ; RRID:Addgene_197781)
